Addgene plasmid #249561: Suntag_PRDM9_No_g
Purpose: Suntag_PRDM9 no guide
Depositing lab: Jake Harris. Depositing organization: University of Cambridge. Publication: CRISPR targeting of H3K4me3 activates gene expression and unlocks centromere-proximal crossover recombination in Arabidopsis. Binenbaum J, Adamkova V, Fryer H, Xu L, Gorringe N, Wlodzimierz P, Burns R, Papikian A, Jacobsen SE, Henderson IR, Harris CJ. Nat Commun. 2025 Oct 31;16(1):9587. doi: 10.1038/s41467-025-65167-3. PubMed 41173880.
Backbone
  Vector backbone: pEG302
  Backbone size w/o insert (bp): 24770
  Total vector size (bp): 25694
  Vector type: Plant Expression, Synthetic Biology
  Selectable markers: Hygromycin
Growth in bacteria
  Bacterial resistance: Kanamycin, 50 μg/mL
  Growth temperature: 37°C
  Growth strain: EPI300
  Copy number: Unknown
Gene/Insert
  Gene/Insert name: PRDM9
  Species: M. musculus (mouse)
  Insert size (bp): 924
  Entrez Gene: Prdm9 (a.k.a. Dsbc1, G1-419-29, Meisetz, PRDM9-B, Rcr1, repro7)
  Promoter: UBQ10
  Tag / fusion protein: sfGFP (N terminal on backbone); HA (N terminal on backbone)
  Cloning method: Other
  Sequencing primers: 5′ GAGGTCGGACCGGTCGTACGTATC
Terms and licenses: Academic/Nonprofit Terms; Industry Terms: Not Available to Industry
How to cite: Suntag_PRDM9_No_g was a gift from Jake Harris (Addgene plasmid # 249561 ; http://n2t.net/addgene:249561 ; RRID:Addgene_249561)
