[The description below was written by a language model from this plasmid's Addgene catalogue record and pLannotate feature annotations shown in this document.]
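Description:
Suntag_PRDM9_No_g is a large (about 25.7 kb) plant binary vector built on the pEG302 backbone for T-DNA delivery of a SunTag-based epigenome-editing system into plants, with Arabidopsis being the species named in the associated publication title. It carries a ColE1/pMB1-type origin with a bom site for propagation in E. coli, plus the pVS1 oriV, RepA and StaA functions that typically support replication and stable maintenance in Agrobacterium. Bacterial selection is by kanamycin (aphA-3). Between the nopaline-type right and left T-DNA borders, a hygromycin phosphotransferase gene driven by an enhanced CaMV 35S promoter with a CaMV poly(A) signal provides selection of transformed plants.

The T-DNA holds two effector modules. One encodes S. pyogenes Cas9 preceded by the TMV Ω translational enhancer and followed by a tail containing GCN4_v4 peptide epitopes, ending at the OCS terminator. The annotation labels it simply as Cas9, although SunTag recruitment systems normally use a nuclease-dead form, which the record does not confirm. The other encodes mouse antibody light- and heavy-chain variable regions, consistent with the anti-GCN4 scFv, fused to an HA tag, superfolder GFP, a 924 bp fragment of mouse PRDM9 (a histone H3K4/H3K36 methyltransferase), the GB1 solubility domain and a Rex NLS, terminated by NOS. The catalogue lists UBQ10 as the promoter, though it is not annotated, and a roughly 6 kb stretch between the modules is unannotated.

In this design, multiple scFv-PRDM9 copies bind the epitope array on Cas9, concentrating H3K4me3-depositing activity at a guided locus. As the name and purpose indicate, this version lacks a guide RNA, so it most plausibly serves as the untargeted control or a recipient for guide cassettes.
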