Features (pLannotate 1.2.2; 33 found; start..end, strand, type, name):
      1..589     +  rep_origin     ori: high-copy-number ColE1/pMB1/pBR322/pUC origin of replication
    775..915     -  misc_feature   bom: basis of mobility region from pBR322
   1017..1056    -  CDS            rop (fragment): Rop protein, which maintains plasmids at low copy number; rop
   1259..1453    -  rep_origin     pVS1 oriV: origin of replication for the Pseudomonas plasmid pVS1 (Heeb et al., 2000)
   1519..2592    -  CDS            pVS1 RepA: replication protein from the Pseudomonas plasmid pVS1 (Heeb et al., 2000)
   3021..3650    -  CDS            pVS1 StaA: stability protein from the Pseudomonas plasmid pVS1 (Heeb et al., 2000)
   4210..4611    -  CDS            Y4CG_SINFN (fragment): Protein inferred from homology: Swiss-Prot protein existence level 3. From Sinorhizobium fredii (strain NBRC 101917 / NGR234).
   4951..4975    -  misc_feature   RB T-DNA repeat: right border repeat from nopaline C58 T-DNA
   5041..5195    -  CDS            lacZα (fragment): LacZα fragment of β-galactosidase; lacZ fragment
   5198..5215    -  misc_feature   MCS (fragment): pUC18/19 multiple cloning site
   5218..5236    +  promoter       SP6 promoter: promoter for bacteriophage SP6 RNA polymerase
   5269..5976    -  terminator     OCS terminator: octopine synthase terminator
   6091..6113    -  CDS            GCN4_v4 (fragment): GCN4 peptide optimized to improve solubility while preserving binding to an scFv-GFP fusion protein (Tanenbaum et al., 2014)
   6586..6609    -  CDS            GCN4_v4 (fragment): GCN4 peptide optimized to improve solubility while preserving binding to an scFv-GFP fusion protein (Tanenbaum et al., 2014)
   7182..7238    -  CDS            GCN4_v4: GCN4 peptide optimized to improve solubility while preserving binding to an scFv-GFP fusion protein (Tanenbaum et al., 2014)
   7428..11531   -  CDS            Cas9: Cas9 (Csn1) endonuclease from the Streptococcus pyogenes Type II CRISPR/Cas system generates RNA-guided double strand breaks in DNA
  11545..11600   -  misc_feature   TMV Ω: translational enhancer from the tobacco mosaic virus 5'-leader sequence (Gallie et al., 1988)
  11619..11643   -  protein_bind   attB1: mutant version of attB; recombination site for the Gateway® BP reaction BP Clonase™
  17712..18023   +  CDS            LV1C_MOUSE (fragment): Experimental evidence at protein level: Swiss-Prot protein existence level 1. From Mus musculus (Mouse).
  18099..18437   +  CDS            HVM37_MOUSE (fragment): Experimental evidence at protein level: Swiss-Prot protein existence level 1. From Mus musculus (Mouse).
  18438..18464   +  CDS            3xHA (fragment): three tandem HA epitope tags
  18498..18523   +  CDS            FAPα2 (fragment): fluorogen-activating protein composed of a dimer of the L5-MG single-chain antibody fragment (Szent-Gyorgyi et al., 2008) binds malachite green derivatives to produce red fluorescence
  18555..19265   +  CDS            Superfolder GFP: Superfolder GFP is a basic (constitutively fluorescent) green fluorescent protein published in 2005, derived from Aequorea victoria. It is reported to be a very rapidly-maturing weak dimer.
  19401..20324   +  CDS            Prdm9 (fragment): PRDM9_MOUSE - Also known as Hst1, Meisetz. Experimental evidence at protein level: Swiss-Prot protein existence level 1. Histone methyltransferase that sequentially mono-, di-, and tri-methylates both 'Lys-4' (H3K4) and 'Lys-36' (H3K36) of histone H3 to produce respectively trimethylated 'Lys-4' (H3K4me3) and trimethylated 'Lys-36' (H3K36me3) histone H3 and plays a key role in meiotic prophase by determining hotspot localization thereby promoting meiotic recombination (PubMed:16292313, PubMed:24095733, PubMed:27362481, PubMed:24785241, PubMed:29478809). Also can methylate all four core histone
  20358..20519   +  CDS            GB1: B1 domain of Streptococcal protein G effective as a solubilizing fusion partner (Cheng and Patel, 2004)
  20547..20597   +  CDS            Rex NLS: nuclear localization signal from the human T-cell leukemia virus type 1 (HTLV-1) Rex protein
  20630..20876   +  terminator     NOS terminator: nopaline synthase terminator and poly(A) signal
  20954..21630   +  promoter       CaMV 35S promoter (enhanced): cauliflower mosaic virus 35S promoter with a duplicated enhancer region
  21697..22722   +  CDS            HygR: hygromycin B phosphotransferase confers resistance to hygromycin
  22763..22937   +  polyA_signal   CaMV poly(A) signal: cauliflower mosaic virus polyadenylation signal
  23027..23051   -  misc_feature   LB T-DNA repeat: left border repeat from nopaline C58 T-DNA
  23476..24270   +  CDS            KanR: aminoglycoside phosphotransferase; aphA-3; confers resistance to kanamycin
  25516..25585   +  ncRNA          RNA-OUT: Accession: RF00240 - RNA-OUT
>Addgene plasmid #249561 | Suntag_PRDM9_No_g | addgene full sequence | sequence record 499112 | Addgene NGS Result
TTGAGATCCTTTTTTTCTGCGCGTAATCTGCTGCTTGCAAACAAAAAAACCACCGCTACCAGCGGTGGTT
TGTTTGCCGGATCAAGAGCTACCAACTCTTTTTCCGAAGGTAACTGGCTTCAGCAGAGCGCAGATACCAA
ATACTGTCCTTCTAGTGTAGCCGTAGTTAGGCCACCACTTCAAGAACTCTGTAGCACCGCCTACATACCT
CGCTCTGCTAATCCTGTTACCAGTGGCTGCTGCCAGTGGCGATAAGTCGTGTCTTACCGGGTTGGACTCA
AGACGATAGTTACCGGATAAGGCGCAGCGGTCGGGCTGAACGGGGGGTTCGTGCACACAGCCCAGCTTGG
AGCGAACGACCTACACCGAACTGAGATACCTACAGCGTGAGCTATGAGAAAGCGCCACGCTTCCCGAAGG
GAGAAAGGCGGACAGGTATCCGGTAAGCGGCAGGGTCGGAACAGGAGAGCGCACGAGGGAGCTTCCAGGG
GGAAACGCCTGGTATCTTTATAGTCCTGTCGGGTTTCGCCACCTCTGACTTGAGCGTCGATTTTTGTGAT
GCTCGTCAGGGGGGCGGAGCCTATGGAAAAACGCCAGCAACGCGGCCTTTTTACGGTTCCTGGCCTTTTG
CTGGCCTTTTGCTCACATGTTCTTTCCTGCGTTATCCCCTGATTCTGTGGATAACCGTATTACCGCCTTT
GAGTGAGCTGATACCGCTCGCCGCAGCCGAACGACCGAGCGCAGCGAGTCAGTGAGCGAGGAAGCGGAAG
AGCGCCTGATGCGGTATTTTCTCCTTACGCATCTGTGCGGTATTTCACACCGCATATGGTGCACTCTCAG
TACAATCTGCTCTGATGCCGCATAGTTAAGCCAGTATACACTCCGCTATCGCTACGTGACTGGGTCATGG
CTGCGCCCCGACACCCGCCAACACCCGCTGACGCGCCCTGACGGGCTTGTCTGCTCCCGGCATCCGCTTA
CAGACAAGCTGTGACCGTCTCCGGGAGCTGCATGTGTCAGAGGTTTTCACCGTCATCACCGAAACGCGCG
AGGCAGGGTGCCTTGATGTGGGCGCCGGCGGTCGAGTGGCGACGGCGCGGCTTGTCCGCGCCCTGGTAGA
TTGCCTGGCCGTAGGCCAGCCATTTTTGAGCGGCCAGCGGCCGCGATAGGCCGACGCGAAGCGGCGGGGC
GTAGGGAGCGCAGCGACCGAAGGGTAGGCGCTTTTTGCAGCTCTTCGGCTGTGCGCTGGCCAGACAGTTA
TGCACAGGCCAGGCGGGTTTTAAGAGTTTTAATAAGTTTTAAAGAGTTTTAGGCGGAAAAATCGCCTTTT
TTCTCTTTTATATCAGTCACTTACATGTGTGACCGGTTCCCAATGTACGGCTTTGGGTTCCCAATGTACG
GGTTCCGGTTCCCAATGTACGGCTTTGGGTTCCCAATGTACGTGCTATCCACAGGAAAGAGACCTTTTCG
ACCTTTTTCCCCTGCTAGGGCAATTTGCCCTAGCATCTGCTCCGTACATTAGGAACCGGCGGATGCTTCG
CCCTCGATCAGGTTGCGGTAGCGCATGACTAGGATCGGGCCAGCCTGCCCCGCCTCCTCCTTCAAATCGT
ACTCCGGCAGGTCATTTGACCCGATCAGCTTGCGCACGGTGAAACAGAACTTCTTGAACTCTCCGGCGCT
GCCACTGCGTTCGTAGATCGTCTTGAACAACCATCTGGCTTCTGCCTTGCCTGCGGCGCGGCGTGCCAGG
CGGTAGAGAAAACGGCCGATGCCGGGATCGATCAAAAAGTAATCGGGGTGAACCGTCAGCACGTCCGGGT
TCTTGCCTTCTGTGATCTCGCGGTACATCCAATCAGCTAGCTCGATCTCGATGTACTCCGGCCGCCCGGT
TTCGCTCTTTACGATCTTGTAGCGGCTAATCAAGGCTTCACCCTCGGATACCGTCACCAGGCGGCCGTTC
TTGGCCTTCTTTGTACGCTGCATGGCAACGTGCGTGGTGTTTAACCGAATGCAGGTTTCTACCAGGTCGT
CTTTCTGCTTTCCGCCATCGGCTCGCCGGCAGAACTTGAGTACGTCCGCAACGTGTGGACGGAACACGCG
GCCGGGCTTGTCTCCCTTCCCTTCCCGGTATCGGTTCATGGATTCGGTTAGATGGGAAACCGCCATCAGT
ACCAGGTCGTAATCCCACACACTGGCCATGCCGGCCGGCCCTGCGGAAACCTCTACGTGCCCGTCTGGAA
GCTCGTAGCGGATCACCTCGCCAGCTCGTCGGTCACGCTTCGACAGACGGAAAACGGCCACGTCCATGAT
GCTGCGACTATCGCGGGTGCCCACGTCATAGAGCATCGGAACGAAAAAATCTGGTTGCTCGTCGCCCTTG
GGCGGCTTCCTAATCGACGGCGCACCGGCTGCCGGCGGTTGCCGGGATTCTTTGCGGATTCGATCAGCGG
CCGCTTGCCACGATTCACCGGGGCGTGCTTCTGCCTCGATGCGTTGCCGCTGGGCGGCCTGCGCGGCCTT
CAACTTCTCCACCAGGTCATCACCCAGCGCCGCGCCGATTTGTACCGGGCCGGATGGTTTGCGACCGCTC
ACGCCGATTCCTCGGGCTTGGGGGTTCCAGTGCCATTGCAGGGCCGGCAGGCAACCCAGCCGCTTACGCC
TGGCCAACCGCCCGTTCCTCCACACATGGGGCATTCCACGGCGTCGGTGCCTGGTTGTTCTTGATTTTCC
ATGCCGCCTCCTTTAGCCGCTAAAATTCATCTACTCATTTATTCATTTGCTCATTTACTCTGGTAGCTGC
GCGATGTATTCAGATAGCAGCTCGGTAATGGTCTTGCCTTGGCGTACCGCGTACATCTTCAGCTTGGTGT
GATCCTCCGCCGGCAACTGAAAGTTGACCCGCTTCATGGCTGGCGTGTCTGCCAGGCTGGCCAACGTTGC
AGCCTTGCTGCTGCGTGCGCTCGGACGGCCGGCACTTAGCGTGTTTGTGCTTTTGCTCATTTTCTCTTTA
CCTCATTAACTCAAATGAGTTTTGATTTAATTTCAGCGGCCAGCGCCTGGACCTCGCGGGCAGCGTCGCC
CTCGGGTTCTGATTCAAGAACGGTTGTGCCGGCGGCGGCAGTGCCTGGGTAGCTCACGCGCTGCGTGATA
CGGGACTCAAGAATGGGCAGCTCGTACCCGGCCAGCGCCTCGGCAACCTCACCGCCGATGCGCGTGCCTT
TGATCGCCCGCGACACGACAAAGGCCGCTTGTAGCCTTCCATCCGTGACCTCAATGCGCTGCTTAACCAG
CTCCACCAGGTCGGCGGTGGCCCATATGTCGTAAGGGCTTGGCTGCACCGGAATCAGCACGAAGTCGGCT
GCCTTGATCGCGGACACAGCCAAGTCCGCCGCCTGGGGCGCTCCGTCGATCACTACGAAGTCGCGCCGGC
CGATGGCCTTCACGTCGCGGTCAATCGTCGGGCGGTCGATGCCGACAACGGTTAGCGGTTGATCTTCCCG
CACGGCCGCCCAATCGCGGGCACTGCCCTGGGGATCGGAATCGACTAACAGAACATCGGCCCCGGCGAGT
TGCAGGGCGCGGGCTAGATGGGTTGCGATGGTCGTCTTGCCTGACCCGCCTTTCTGGTTAAGTACAGCGA
TAACCTTCATGCGTTCCCCTTGCGTATTTGTTTATTTACTCATCGCATCATATACGCAGCGACCGCATGA
CGCAAGCTGTTTTACTCAAATACACATCACCTTTTTAGACGGCGGCGCTCGGTTTCTTCAGCGGCCAAGC
TGGCCGGCCAGGCCGCCAGCTTGGCATCAGACAAACCGGCCAGGATTTCATGCAGCCGCACGGTTGAGAC
GTGCGCGGGCGGCTCGAACACGTACCCGGCCGCGATCATCTCCGCCTCGATCTCTTCGGTAATGAAAAAC
GGTTCGTCCTGGCCGTCCTGGTGCGGTTTCATGCTTGTTCCTCTTGGCGTTCATTCTCGGCGGCCGCCAG
GGCGTCGGCCTCGGTCAATGCGTCCTCACGGAAGGCACCGCGCCGCCTGGCCTCGGTGGGCGTCACTTCC
TCGCTGCGCTCAAGTGCGCGGTACAGGGTCGAGCGATGCACGCCAAGCAGTGCAGCCGCCTCTTTCACGG
TGCGGCCTTCCTGGTCGATCAGCTCGCGGGCGTGCGCGATCTGTGCCGGGGTGAGGGTAGGGCGGGGGCC
AAACTTCACGCCTCGGGCCTTGGCGGCCTCGCGCCCGCTCCGGGTGCGGTCGATGATTAGGGAACGCTCG
AACTCGGCAATGCCGGCGAACACGGTCAACACCATGCGGCCGGCCGGCGTGGTGGTGTCGGCCCACGGCT
CTGCCAGGCTACGCAGGCCCGCGCCGGCCTCCTGGATGCGCTCGGCAATGTCCAGTAGGTCGCGGGTGCT
GCGGGCCAGGCGGTCTAGCCTGGTCACTGTCACAACGTCGCCAGGGCGTAGGTGGTCAAGCATCCTGGCC
AGCTCCGGGCGGTCGCGCCTGGTGCCGGTGATCTTCTCGGAAAACAGCTTGGTGCAGCCGGCCGCGTGCA
GTTCGGCCCGTTGGTTGGTCAAGTCCTGGTCGTCGGTGCTGACGCGGGCATAGCCCAGCAGGCCAGCGGC
GGCGCTCTTGTTCATGGCGTAATGTCTCCGGTTCTAGTCGCAAGTATTCTACTTTATGCGACTAAAACAC
GCGACAAGAAAACGCCAGGAAAAGGGCAGGGCGGCAGCCTGTCGCGTAACTTAGGACTTGTGCGACATGT
CGTTTTCAGAAGACGGCTGCACTGAACGTCAGAAGCCGACTGCACTATAGCAGCGGAGGGGTTGGATCAA
AGTACTTTGATCCCGAGGGGAACCCTGTGGTTGGCATGCACATACAAATGGACGAACGGATAAACCTTTT
CACGCCCTTTTAAATATCCGATTATTCTAATAAACGCTCTTTTCTCTTAGGTTTACCCGCCAATATATCC
TGTCAAACACTGATAGTTTAAACTGAAGGCGGGAAACGACAATCTGATCCAAGCTCAAGCTGCTCTAGCA
TTCGCCATTCAGGCTGCGCAACTGTTGGGAAGGGCGATCGGTGCGGGCCTCTTCGCTATTACGCCAGCTG
GCGAAAGGGGGATGTGCTGCAAGGCGATTAAGTTGGGTAACGCCAGGGTTTTCCCAGTCACGACGTTGTA
AAACGACGGCCAGTGCCAAGCTTGCATGCCTGCAGAGATTTAGGTGACACTATAGAATATCACTAGTAAG
CTAGCTTGCATGCCGGTCCTGCTGAGCCTCGACATGTTGTCGCAAAATTCGCCCTGGACCCGCCCAACGA
TTTGTCGTCACTGTCAAGGTTTGACCTGCACTTCATTTGGGGCCCACATACACCAAAAAAATGCTGCATA
ATTCTCGGGGCAGCAAGTCGGTTACCCGGCCGCCGTGCTGGACCGGGTTGAATGGTGCCCGTAACTTTCG
GTAGAGCGGACGGCCAATACTCAACTTCAAGGAATCTCACCCATGCGCGCCGGCGGGGAACCGGAGTTCC
CTTCAGTGAGCGTTATTAGTTCGCCGCTCGGTGTGTCGTAGATACTAGCCCCTGGGGCACTTTTGAAATT
TGAATAAGATTTATGTAATCAGTCTTTTAGGTTTGACCGGTTCTGCCGCTTTTTTTAAAATTGGATTTGT
AATAATAAAACGCAATTGTTTGTTATTGTGGCGCTCTATCATAGATGTCGCTATAAACCTATTCAGCACA
ATATATTGTTTTCATTTTAATATTGTACATATAAGTAGTAGGGTACAATCAGTAAATTGAACGGAGAATA
TTATTCATAAAAATACGATAGTAACGGGTGATATATTCATTAGAATGAACCGAAACCGGCGGTAAGGATC
TGAGCTACACATGCTCAGGTTTTTTACAACGTGCACAACAGAATTGAAAGCAAATATCATGCGATCATAG
GCGTCTCGCATATCTCATTAAAGCAGGACTCTAGTTATCATGGCGCGCCCCCGGGTTACCCTGAGCCTGA
TCCCCCGGATCCGGAACCTCCCGACCCTGACCCGGACCCGCCTGAGCCTGAGCCCTTTTTGAGCCTAGCA
ACTTCGTTCTCAAGATGATAATTTTTCGATAGCAATTCCTCGCCAGACCCAGACCCTCCCGACCCAGAGC
CCCCAGAGCCAGATCCCGAACCGCCAGAACCACTCCCCTTTTTTAGTCTCGCTACCTCATTTTCCAGATG
ATAATTTTTACTCAGTAATTCTTCTCCCGAACCTGAACCACCGGAGCCTGACCCACCTGATCCCGAACCT
GAGCCACCCGACCCTGAACCTTTCTTTAATCGAGCTACTTCGTTTTCGAGGTGGTAATTCTTTGAAAGTA
GTTCCTCCCCGGATCCCGAGCCCCCAGATCCCGATCCTCCGGAACCGGAGCCGGACCCACCACTGCCCGA
TCCCTTTTTTAATCGAGCGACCTCATTTTCAAGATGATAGTTCTTCGAGAGCAGTTCCTCGCCTGACCCG
GACCCGCCTGACCCGGAACCCCCCGATCCTGACCCAGATCCTCCTGAGCCGGAACCCTTCTTCAAACGCG
CTACCTCGTTCTCAAGATGATAATTCTTGGATAGTAGCTCTTCCCCGGAACCTGAACCTCCCGAGCCTGA
GCCACCAGAGCCAGATCCCGACCCACCACTGCCACTTCCCTTTTTTAAGCGTGCCACCTCATTTTCGAGG
TGGTAGTTTTTAGATAATAGCTCTTCACCAGATCCAGATCCCCCAGATCCAGACCCGCCTGACCCCGACC
CAGATCCTCCAGAACCACTGCCCTTTTTTAGCCGAGCCACTTCGTTTTCGAGATGATAATTTTTCGAGAG
TAACTCCTCTCCTGAGCCCGACCCACCGGACCCTGATCCTCCGGATCCAGATCCTGAACCACCCGATCCG
GACCCTTTCTTTAGTCGTGCTACTTCGTTCTCCAAATGATAATTTTTGCTCAGCAACTCCTCCCCCGACC
CTGAGCCTCCCGAACCGGAGCCCCCTGAGCCCGACCCGGAGCCCCCACTTCCGCTCCCCTTTTTCAGTCT
AGCTACCTCATTTTCCAGGTGGTAATTCTTTGAAAGCAGTTCTTCGCCTGATCCGGACCCGCCTGAGCCC
GAACCACCAGATCCGGAGCCAGAACCTCCACTGCCAGAACCTTTCTTAAGACGAGCCACTTCGTTCTCAA
GATGATAATTCTTGCTCAAAAGTTCTTCTTCCGCGGCGTCAGTCGGACCGTTGGATCCGCTGCTGCCGTT
GCTCCCACTACCAATGCCGTCGACCTTTCTCTTCTTCTTTGGAGCATCTTCCACTTTCCGCTTTTTCTTA
GGATCTTCCACCTTGCGTTTTTTCTTGGGGGAGCCGCTGCCCAGGCTGGCATAATCGGGCACGTCATAGG
GATAGGCGTCGCCTCCCAGCTGAGACAGGTCGATCCGTGTCTCGTACAGGCCGGTGATGCTCTGGTGGAT
CAGGGTGGCGTCCAGCACCTCTTTGGTGCTGGTGTACCTCTTCCGGTCGATGGTGGTGTCAAAGTACTTG
AAGGCGGCAGGGGCTCCCAGATTGGTCAGGGTAAACAGGTGGATGATATTCTCGGCCTGCTCTCTGATAG
GCTTGTCTCTGTGCTTGTTGTAGGCGCTCAGCACCTTGTCCAGATTAGCGTCGGCCAGGATCACTCTCTT
GGAGAACTCGCTGATCTGCTCGATGATCTCGTCCAGGTAGTGTTTGTGCTGTTCCACAAACAGCTGTTTC
TGCTCATTATCCTCGGGGGAGCCCTTCAGCTTCTCATAGTGGCTGGCCAGGTACAGGAAGTTCACATATT
TGGAGGGCAGGGCCAGTTCGTTTCCCTTCTGCAGTTCGCCGGCAGAGGCCAGCATTCTCTTCCGGCCGTT
TTCCAGCTCGAACAGGGAGTACTTAGGCAGCTTGATGATCAGGTCCTTTTTCACTTCTTTGTAGCCCTTG
GCTTCCAGAAAGTCGATGGGATTCTTCTCGAAGCTGCTTCTTTCCATGATGGTGATCCCCAGCAGCTCTT
TCACACTCTTCAGTTTCTTGGACTTGCCCTTTTCCACTTTGGCCACCACCAGCACAGAATAGGCCACGGT
GGGGCTGTCGAAGCCGCCGTACTTCTTAGGGTCCCAGTCCTTCTTTCTGGCGATCAGCTTGTCGCTGTTC
CTCTTGGGCAGGATAGACTCTTTGCTGAAGCCGCCTGTCTGCACCTCGGTCTTTTTCACGATATTCACTT
GGGGCATAGACAGCACTTTCCGCACGGTGGCAAAGTCCCGGCCCTTATCCCACACGATCTCGCCTGTTTC
GCCGTTTGTCTCGATCAGAGGCCGCTTCCGGATCTCGCCGTTGGCCAGGGTAATCTCGGTCTTGAAAAAG
TTCATGATGTTGCTGTAGAAGAAGTACTTGGCGGTAGCCTTGCCGATTTCCTGCTCGCTCTTGGCGATCA
TCTTCCGCACGTCGTACACCTTGTAGTCGCCGTACACGAACTCGCTTTCCAGCTTAGGGTACTTTTTGAT
CAGGGCGGTTCCCACGACGGCGTTCAGGTAGGCGTCGTGGGCGTGGTGGTAGTTGTTGATCTCGCGCACT
TTGTAAAACTGGAAATCCTTCCGGAAATCGGACACCAGCTTGGACTTCAGGGTGATCACTTTCACTTCCC
GGATCAGTTTGTCGTTCTCGTCGTACTTAGTGTTCATCCGGGAGTCCAGGATCTGTGCCACGTGCTTTGT
GATCTGCCGGGTTTCCACCAGCTGTCTCTTGATGAAGCCGGCCTTATCCAGTTCGCTCAGGCCGCCTCTC
TCGGCCTTGGTCAGATTGTCGAACTTCCTCTGGGTAATCAGCTTGGCATTCAGCAGCTGGCGCCAGTAGT
TCTTCATCTTCTTCACGACCTCTTCGGAGGGCACGTTGTCGCTCTTGCCCCGGTTCTTGTCGCTCCGAGT
CAGCACTTTGTTATCGATGGAGTCGTCCTTCAGAAAGCTCTGAGGCACGATAGCGTCCACATCGTAGTCG
GACAGCCGGTTGATGTCCAGTTCCTGGTCCACGTACATATCCCGCCCATTCTGCAGGTAGTACAGGTACA
GCTTCTCGTTCTGCAGCTGGGTGTTTTCCACGGGGTGTTCTTTCAGGATCTGGCTGCCCAGCTCTTTGAT
GCCCTCTTCGATCCGCTTCATTCTCTCGCGGCTGTTCTTCTGTCCCTTCTGGGTGGTCTGGTTCTCTCTG
GCCATTTCGATCACGATGTTCTCGGGCTTGTGCCGGCCCATCACTTTCACGAGCTCGTCCACCACCTTCA
CTGTCTGCAGGATGCCCTTCTTAATGGCGGGGCTGCCGGCCAGATTGGCAATGTGCTCGTGCAGGCTATC
GCCCTGGCCGGACACCTGGGCTTTCTGGATGTCCTCTTTAAAGGTCAGGCTGTCGTCGTGGATCAGCTGC
ATGAAGTTTCTGTTGGCGAAGCCGTCGGACTTCAGGAAATCCAGGATTGTCTTGCCGGACTGCTTGTCCC
GGATGCCGTTGATCAGCTTCCGGCTCAGCCTGCCCCAGCCGGTGTATCTCCGCCGCTTCAGCTGCTTCAT
CACTTTGTCGTCGAACAGGTGGGCATAGGTTTTCAGCCGTTCCTCGATCATCTCTCTGTCCTCAAACAGT
GTCAGGGTCAGCACGATATCTTCCAGAATGTCCTCGTTTTCCTCATTGTCCAGGAAGTCCTTGTCCTTGA
TAATTTTCAGCAGATCGTGGTATGTGCCCAGGGAGGCGTTGAACCGATCTTCCACGCCGGAGATTTCCAC
GGAGTCGAAGCACTCGATTTTCTTGAAGTAGTCCTCTTTCAGCTGCTTCACGGTCACTTTCCGGTTGGTC
TTGAACAGCAGGTCCACGATGGCTTTTTTCTGCTCGCCGCTCAGGAAGGCGGGCTTTCTCATTCCCTCGG
TCACGTATTTCACTTTGGTCAGCTCGTTGTACACGGTGAAGTACTCGTACAGCAGGCTGTGCTTGGGCAG
CACCTTCTCGTTGGGCAGGTTCTTATCGAAGTTGGTCATCCGCTCGATGAAGCTCTGGGCGCTGGCGCCC
TTGTCCACCACTTCCTCGAAGTTCCAGGGGGTGATGGTTTCCTCGCTCTTTCTGGTCATCCAGGCGAATC
TGCTGTTTCCCCTGGCCAGAGGGCCCACGTAGTAGGGGATGCGGAAGGTCAGGATCTTCTCGATCTTTTC
CCGGTTGTCCTTCAGGAATGGGTAAAAATCTTCCTGCCGCCGCAGAATGGCGTGCAGCTCTCCCAGGTGG
ATCTGGTGGGGGATGCTGCCGTTGTCGAAGGTCCGCTGCTTCCGCAGCAGGTCCTCTCTGTTCAGCTTCA
CGAGCAGTTCCTCGGTGCCGTCCATCTTTTCCAGGATGGGCTTGATGAACTTGTAGAACTCTTCCTGGCT
GGCTCCGCCATCGATGTAGCCGGCGTAGCCGTTCTTGCTCTGGTCGAAGAAAATCTCTTTGTACTTCTCA
GGCAGCTGCTGCCGCACGAGAGCTTTCAGCAGGGTCAGGTCCTGGTGGTGCTCGTCGTATCTCTTGATCA
TAGAGGCGCTCAGGGGGGCCTTGGTGATCTCGGTGTTCACTCTCAGGATGTCGCTCAGCAGGATGGCGTC
GGACAGGTTCTTGGCGGCCAGAAACAGGTCGGCGTACTGGTCGCCGATCTGGGCCAGCAGGTTGTCCAGG
TCGTCGTCGTAGGTGTCCTTGCTCAGCTGCAGTTTGGCATCCTCGGCCAGGTCGAAGTTGCTCTTGAAGT
TGGGGGTCAGGCCCAGGCTCAGGGCAATCAGGTTGCCGAACAGGCCATTCTTCTTCTCGCCGGGCAGCTG
GGCGATCAGATTTTCCAGCCGTCTGCTCTTGCTCAGTCTGGCAGACAGGATGGCCTTGGCGTCCACGCCG
CTGGCGTTGATGGGGTTTTCCTCGAACAGCTGGTTGTAGGTCTGCACCAGCTGGATGAACAGCTTGTCCA
CGTCGCTGTTGTCGGGGTTCAGGTCGCCCTCGATCAGGAAGTGGCCCCGGAACTTGATCATGTGGGCCAG
GGCCAGATAGATCAGCCGCAGGTCGGCCTTGTCGGTGCTGTCCACCAGTTTCTTTCTCAGGTGGTAGATG
GTGGGGTACTTCTCGTGGTAGGCCACCTCGTCCACGATGTTGCCGAAGATGGGGTGCCGCTCGTGCTTCT
TATCCTCTTCCACCAGGAAGGACTCTTCCAGTCTGTGGAAGAAGCTGTCGTCCACCTTGGCCATCTCGTT
GCTGAAGATCTCTTGCAGATAGCAGATCCGGTTCTTCCGTCTGGTGTATCTTCTTCTGGCGGTTCTCTTC
AGCCGGGTGGCCTCGGCTGTTTCTCCGCTGTCGAACAGCAGGGCGCCGATCAGGTTCTTCTTGATGCTGT
GCCGGTCGGTGTTGCCCAGCACCTTGAATTTCTTGCTGGGCACCTTGTACTCGTCGGTGATCACGGCCCA
GCCCACAGAGTTGGTGCCGATGGCCAGGCCGATGCTGTACTTCTTGTCCATGTTAACTTTTTTTGTAATT
GTAAATAGTAATTGTAATGTTGTTTGTTGTTTGTTGTTGTTGGTAATTGTTGTAAAAATACTTTAAAGAG
CCTGCTTTTTTGTACAAACTTGTTGATGATCCCTGTTAATCAGAAAAACTCAGATTAATCGACAAATTCG
ATCGCACAAACTAGAAACTAACACCAGATCTAGATAGAAATCACAAATCGAAGAGTAATTATTCGACAAA
ACTCAAATTATTTGAACAAATCGGATGATATCTATGAAACCCTAATCGAGAATTAAGATGATATCTAACG
ATCAAACCCAGAAAATCGTCTTCGATCTAAGATTAACAGAATCTAAACCAAAGAACATATACGAAATTGG
GATCGAACGAAAACAAAATCGAAGATTTTGAGAGAATAAGGAACACAGAAATTTACCTTGATCACGGTAG
AGAGAATTGAGAGAAAGTTTTTAAGATTTTGAGAAATTGAAATCTGAATTGTGAAGAAGAAGAGCTCTTT
GGGTATTGTTTTATAGAAGAAGAAGAAGAAAAGACGAGGACGACTAGGTCACGAGAAAGCTAAGGCGGTG
AAGCAATAGCTAATAATAAAATGACACGTGTATTGAGCGTTGTTTACACGCAAAGTTGTTTTTGGCTAAT
TGCCTTATTTTTAGGTTGAGGAAAAGTATTTGTGCTTTGAGTTGATAAACACGACTCGTGTGTGCCGGCT
GCAACCACTTTGACGCCGTTTATTACTGACTCGTCGACAACCACAATTTCTAACGGTCGTCATAAGATCC
AGCCGTTGAGATTTAACGATCGTTACGATTTATATTTTTTTAGCATTATCGTTTTATTTTTTAAATATAC
GGTGGAGCTGAAAATTGGCAATAATTGAACCGTGGGTCCCACTGCATTGAAGCGTATTTCGTATTTTCTA
GAATTCTTCGTGCTTTATTTCTTTTCCTTTTTGTTTTTTTTTGCCATTTATCTAATGCAAGTGGGCTTAT
AAAATCAGTGAATTTCTTGGAAAAGTAACTTCTTTATCGTATAACATATTGTGAAATTATCCATTTCTTT
TAATTTTTTAGTGTTATTGGATATTTTTGTATGATTATTGATTTGCATAGGATAATGACTTTTGTATCAA
GTTGGTGAACAAGTCTCGTTAAAAAAGGCAAGTGGTTTGGTGACTCGATTTATTCTTGTTATTTAATTCA
TATATCAATGGATCTTATTTGGGGCCTGGTCCATATTTAACACTCGTGTTCAGTCCAATGACCAATAATA
TTTTTTCATTAATAACAATGTAACAAGAATGATACACAAAACATTCTTTGAATAAGTTCGCTATGAAGAA
GGGAACTTATCCGGTCCTAGATCATCAGTTCATACAAACCTCCATAGAGTTCAACATCTTAAACAAGAAT
ATCCTGATCTGAAGAATGTGGAGGCTTTAGTCCCTTGGATACTTGGGAGGCTGTGGAAGAACAGAAACGA
GCTGGTGCTTAAAGGGAGGGAATTTGGAACCAATGAGGTATTAGTAAGGACACAAGAAGATGCAGATGAG
TGGATTAGAAGGAAAGAGGCTCAGAATGTAAGGAAAGCACCAACCACAACACCGTCGGGACAGACGAGAA
ACATGGGAAGCTCCACCACAATCTTGGGTTAAGTGCAACTTTGATGGGGCATGGCCAACAGAAGGATTAA
AATGTGGCTTAGGGTGGGTGCTTCGCGATCATACAGGGAAGGTGTTATGGTTAGGTGCAAGAGCTGTGGT
AAAAGTAAGAAGCGTGCTGGAAGTAGAAGTGGAGGCTCTTAGATGGGCTGTGCTGTCATTATCCCGATTC
AATTATAGGAAGATCATTTTTGAGGTGGATTCTCAGCAACTTGTGTCTTTGGTTACATGAAAGTTATGCT
TGTCAAGTCTCAATCCAATTATCCAAGACATAAAGTATCTACTTAGCAAGTTTGAGGATTTTATGCTTGT
GCATACAAGCCGAGAAGGAAATGGAGTGGCAGATAGAATAGCTAAGGAATCTCTTTCTTTTGAGAATTAT
GATCTAAAGTTGTATTCTATTGTACCAATTTGGGTTAAAAGCTCTGTTGAGCTAGACTCATATGCATGCG
GCCGCGTTCCTAACACCTGGAGAACCTTTTATGTACTTCACAACCCTCAATGCTGCTTCCAGGTGTGACT
GTTTGGGTTGCTGCATGAATTGACTCAGCACCTGCACTGCAAAGCTGATATCTGGCCTTGTGATTGTCAA
GTAGAGAAGCTTTCCCACCAGTCTCTGATAGGAACCCACATCCTCTAACTCTGCATCATCAGTCTTTCCT
AAGTGCTTGTCATATTCTACAGTAGTCAGCCTTTGGTTCTGTTCCATTGGTGTTGACACTGGTCTGCAGC
CTCCCAGACCAACACCTGATATCAGTTCCAGTGCATACTTCCTCTGGTTCAGTAGGATTCCCTTTTCTGA
TCTCAGCACCTCAATGCCTAAGAAGTATTTTAGTTCTCCCAAATCTTTCATCTTGAAATGCTGATGCAGG
GTTGCCTTTGCTTCTGAAATCAAAACATTGCTGCTGCCTGTTATTAACAGATCATCCACATAAATCAGGA
TTATGACAAGGTCAGTCCCCTCTCTTTTGGTAAACAAGGAGTGATCATAAGCACTTTGCATAAAACCAGC
CTGCATAAGGACAGTGGTAAGCTTGATGTTCCACTGCCTTGATGCTTGCTTTAAACCATAGAGGGATTCA
ACAGCCTGCACACTTTGGTCTCCCCTTGGCTGTGAAAACCCTGAGGCAGAGACATATAAACTTCTTCCAT
GAGGTCACCTTGTAGAAAAGCATTGTTGACATCCATCTGGAAAAGGAACCAGCCCTTGGAAGCAGCAACA
GATATGACAGCTTTTACAGTGACCATTTTGGCCACTGGAGAAAAAGTTTCATGGTAGTCAAGGCCTTCTT
GCTGAGTGTATCCCTTGGCCACTAGCCTTGCCTTAAACCTGTCAACTTCACCATTAGCTTTGTATTTAAT
TTTGTACACCCATTTGGACCCTATAGGCTGTTTACCAGGGGGTAAAGGGACAATCTCCCAGGTGTTATTA
TCCTCAAGAGCCTGTATCTCAAGGGACATGGCCTCCATCCATTTCTCATCTTGAGCTGCTTCTTTGAAGG
ATTTAGGTTCAGTATAAGTGGAGAAAGCACTCAAATAAGCTTGATAGTGAACAGGCAAGTGATCATAGGA
AACATAGTTGGCTATAGGGTATGGAACATCCCTAGAGCCTTTGTTCAGTGTCACAAAGTCCTTGAGCCAG
ATGGGAGGACCTGCATTGCGTTTAGGTCTAGTGTGCAGGTTTGCTGGAACTAGAGAGGGATCAGCTACAG
CAGTATGGTGCTCAAATTCAGCATTTGCTAGGTCAGGCTCAGCTGACTCAACTGACTCTGCAGGAGCATG
CAGGTGGCCTGAAGGTGCAGCATCAGCTGAAGTGATATGATTTTGGGTAGAATGAGTCCCCAAAGTGATA
TCCTCATTGGCCTCTACAATGTCAGGAATAAGAACTGGAGTATCATCATCATCAGTATGAAAGCTGGAAG
GAAAAATATCATTATACACTAGCTGCAAAGCTGTATCTTCAGAGCTAAGTGAACCTGCTCGAGTGAACAT
ATCAGGTTCATGGGAGATGGACTCTTTGAAAGGGAACTGAAACTCTCTGAAAACTACATCCCTGCTCACT
ATGATCACCTTATTATCCAAGTCATACAACCTGTAACCCTTTTGAGTCTCAGAATAACCAATGAAGATGG
TTCGCTTGGCTCTAGGTGCAAGTTTGTCACCTTTGGGCAGTGTTGCTGCAAAAGCAAGACACCCAAACAC
TCTCAAGTGATCAAGCTTGGCATGTTTCTGATAGAGTAGTTCATATGGACATTTGCCTTGTAAGATTGGA
GTAGGGAGTCTATTGATCAGGTATACAACAGTCTTGACACAGTCTCCCCAAAACCTGGTAGGTACACCAC
TCTGAAACTTAAGTGCCCTTGCCATCTCAAGGATGTGTCTGTGCTTTCTCTCCACAACACCATTCTGTTG
TGGTGTGTAGGGACAGCTACTTTGATGAACAATCCCAAGAGAGGCCAGCAACTCATTACAACTTGTTTCC
TAGGGATGCATATGAGTCTAGCTCAACAGAGCTTTTAACCCAAATTGGTACAATAGAATACAACTTTAGA
TCATAATTCTCAAAAGAAAGAGATTCCTTAGCTATTCTATCTGCCACTCCATTTCCTTCTCGGCTTGTAT
GCACAAGCATAAAATCCTCAAACTTGCTAAGTAGATACTTTATGTCTTGGATAATTGGATTGAGACTTGA
CAAGCATAACTTTCATGTAACCAAAGACACAAGTTGCTGAGAATCCACCTCAAAAATGATCTTCCTATAA
TTGAATCGGGATAATGACAGCACAGCCCATCTAAGAGCCTCCACTTCTACTTCCAGCACGCTTCTTACTT
TTACCACAGCTCTTGCACCTAACCATAACACCTTCCCTGTATGATCGCGAAGCACCCACCCTAAGCCACA
TTTTAATCCTTCTGTTGGCCATGCCCCATCAAAGTTGCACTTAACCCAAGATTGTGGTGGAGCTTCCCAT
GTTTCTCGTCTGTCCCGACGGTGTTGTGGTTGGTGCTTTCCTTACATTCTGAGCCTCTTTCCTTCTAATC
CACTCATCTGCATCTTCTTGTGTCCTTACTAATACCTCATTGGTTCCAAATTCCCTCCCTTTAAGCACCA
GCTCGTTTCTGTTCTTCCACAGCCTCCCAAGTATCCAAGGGACTAAAGCCTCCACATTCTTCAGATCAGG
ATATTCTTGTTTAAGATGTTGAACTCTATGGAGGTTTGTATGAACTGATGATCTAGGACCGGATAAGTTC
CCTTCTTCATAGCGAACTTATTCAAAGAATGTTTTGTGTATCATTCTTGTTACATTGTTATTAATGAAAA
AATATTATTGGTCATTGGACTGAACACGAGTGTTAAATATGGACCAGGCCCCAAATAAGATCCATTGATA
TATGAATTAAATAACAAGAATAAATCGAGTCACCAAACCACTTGCCTTTTTTAACGAGACTTGTTCACCA
ACTTGATACAAAAGTCATTATCCTATGCAAATCAATAATCATACAAAAATATCCAATAACACTAAAAAAT
TAAAAGAAATGGATAATTTCACAATATGTTATACGATAAAGAAGTTACTTTTCCAAGAAATTCACTGATT
TTATAAGCCCACTTGCATTAGATAAATGGCAAAAAAAAACAAAAAGGAAAAGAAATAAAGCACGAAGAAT
TCTAGAAAATACGAAATACGCTTCAATGCAGTGGGACCCACGGTTCAATTATTGCCAATTTTCAGCTCCA
CCGTATATTTAAAAAATAAAACGATAATGCTAAAAAAATATAAATCGTAACGATCGTTAAATCTCAACGG
CTGGATCTTATGACGACCGTTAGAAATTGTGGTTGTCGACGAGTCAGTAATAAACGGCGTCAAAGTGGTT
GCAGCCGGCACACACGAGTCGTGTTTATCAACTCAAAGCACAAATACTTTTCCTCAACCTAAAAATAAGG
CAATTAGCCAAAAACAACTTTGCGTGTAAACAACGCTCAATACACGTGTCATTTTATTATTAGCTATTGC
TTCACCGCCTTAGCTTTCTCGTGACCTAGTCGTCCTCGTCTTTTCTTCTTCTTCTTCTATAAAACAATAC
CCAAAGAGCTCTTCTTCTTCACAATTCAGATTTCAATTTCTCAAAATCTTAAAAACTTTCTCTCAATTCT
CTCTACCGTGATCAAGGTAAATTTCTGTGTTCCTTATTCTCTCAAAATCTTCGATTTTGTTTTCGTTCGA
TCCCAATTTCGTATATGTTCTTTGGTTTAGATTCTGTTAATCTTAGATCGAAGACGATTTTCTGGGTTTG
ATCGTTAGATATCATCTTAATTCTCGATTAGGGTTTCATAGATATCATCCGATTTGTTCAAATAATTTGA
GTTTTGTCGAATAATTACTCTTCGATTTGTGATTTCTATCTAGATCTGGTGTTAGTTTCTAGTTTGTGCG
ATCGAATTTGTCGATTAATCTGAGTTTTTCTGATTAACACCTAGGGTTTAGCGCTGATGGGCCCCGACAT
CGTGATGACCCAGAGCCCCAGCAGCCTGAGCGCCAGCGTGGGCGACCGCGTGACCATCACCTGCCGCAGC
AGCACCGGCGCCGTGACCACCAGCAACTACGCCAGCTGGGTGCAGGAGAAGCCCGGCAAGCTGTTCAAGG
GCCTGATCGGCGGCACCAACAACCGCGCCCCCGGCGTGCCCAGCCGCTTCAGCGGCAGCCTGATCGGCGA
CAAGGCCACCCTGACCATCAGCAGCCTGCAGCCCGAGGACTTCGCCACCTACTTCTGCGCCCTGTGGTAC
AGCAACCACTGGGTGTTCGGCCAGGGCACCAAGGTGGAGCTGAAGCGCGGCGGCGGCGGCAGCGGCGGCG
GCGGCAGCGGCGGCGGCGGCAGCAGCGGCGGCGGCAGCGAGGTGAAGCTGCTGGAGAGCGGCGGCGGCCT
GGTGCAGCCCGGCGGCAGCCTGAAGCTGAGCTGCGCCGTGAGCGGCTTCAGCCTGACCGACTACGGCGTG
AACTGGGTGCGCCAGGCCCCCGGCCGCGGCCTGGAGTGGATCGGCGTGATCTGGGGCGACGGCATCACCG
ACTACAACAGCGCCCTGAAGGACCGCTTCATCATCAGCAAGGACAACGGCAAGAACACCGTGTACCTGCA
GATGAGCAAGGTGCGCAGCGACGACACCGCCCTGTACTACTGCGTGACCGGCCTGTTCGACTACTGGGGC
CAGGGCACCCTGGTGACCGTGAGCAGCTACCCATACGATGTTCCAGATTACGCTGGTGGAGGCGGAGGTT
CTGGGGGAGGAGGTAGTGGCGGTGGTGGTTCAGGAGGCGGCGGAAGCTTGGATCCAGGTGGAGGTGGAAG
CGGTAGCAAAGGAGAAGAACTTTTCACTGGAGTTGTCCCAATTCTTGTTGAATTAGATGGTGATGTTAAT
GGGCACAAATTTTCTGTCCGTGGAGAGGGTGAAGGTGATGCTACAAACGGAAAACTCACCCTTAAATTTA
TTTGCACTACTGGAAAACTACCTGTTCCGTGGCCAACACTTGTCACTACTCTGACCTATGGTGTTCAATG
CTTTTCCCGTTATCCGGATCACATGAAACGGCATGACTTTTTCAAGAGTGCCATGCCCGAAGGTTATGTA
CAGGAACGCACTATATCTTTCAAAGATGACGGGACCTACAAGACGCGTGCTGAAGTCAAGTTTGAAGGTG
ATACCCTTGTTAATCGTATCGAGTTAAAGGGTATTGATTTTAAAGAAGATGGAAACATTCTTGGACACAA
ACTCGAGTACAACTTTAACTCACACAATGTATACATCACGGCAGACAAACAAAAGAATGGAATCAAAGCT
AACTTCAAAATTCGCCACAACGTTGAAGATGGTTCCGTTCAACTAGCAGACCATTATCAACAAAATACTC
CAATTGGCGATGGCCCTGTCCTTTTACCAGACAACCATTACCTGTCGACACAATCTGTCCTTTCGAAAGA
TCCCAACGAAAAGCGTGACCACATGGTCCTTCTTGAGTTTGTAACTGCTGCTGGGATTACACATGGCATG
GATGAGCTCTACAAAGGTGGAGGTCGGACCGGTCGTACGTATCCCTATGACGTGCCCGATTATGCCAGCC
TGGGCAGCGGCGCTCCCAAGAAAAAACGCAAGGTGGAAGCTCCTAAGAAAAAGCGGAAAGTGGGCGGTGG
CGGATCCGGGGTGCCTTTCCGGGTGAAGCACAGTAAACAGCAGAAGGAATCATCTAGAATGCCATTTAGT
GGTGAATCTAATGTGAAGGAAGGGTCTGGAATAGAAAATTTGCTGAATACAAGTGGCTCAGAACACGTCC
AGAAACCAGTGTCCTCCCTTGAAGAAGGAAATACCTCTGGACAGCACTCTGGGAAAAAACTGAAACTTAG
GAAAAAGAACGTTGAAGTGAAAATGTACAGGCTGCGAGAGAGAAAGGGCCTTGCCTATGAGGAGGTCAGC
GAGCCTCAGGATGATGACTATCTCTATTGTGAGAAGTGCCAGAATTTCTTCATCGACAGTTGTCCCAACC
ATGGGCCTCCTTTATTTGTAAAAGACAGTATGGTGGACAGGGGGCATCCCAACCACTCAGTCCTCAGTCT
GCCCCCTGGGCTAAGAATTAGTCCATCGGGCATCCCTGAAGCTGGACTTGGAGTATGGAATGAAGCATCT
GATCTACCAGTCGGTCTGCACTTTGGCCCCTATGAGGGTCAGATCACAGAGGATGAAGAGGCAGCCAACA
GTGGTTACTCCTGGCTGATTACCAAGGGAAGAAACTGCTATGAGTATGTGGATGGACAGGACGAGTCCCA
AGCCAACTGGATGAGGTATGTGAACTGTGCCCGGGATGATGAAGAGCAGAACCTGGTAGCCTTTCAATAT
CACAGGAAAATCTTCTATCGAACCTGCCGGGTTATCAGACCAGGTTGTGAGCTTCTGGTCTGGTATGGGG
ATGAGTACGGCCAGGAACTGGGCATTAAGTGGGGAAGCAAGATGAAGAAAGGATTCACAGCAGGAAGAGA
ACTAAGGACAGAAATTCATCCTTGTCTTTTGTGCTCTTTGGCCTTCTCAAGTCAGAAATTCCTCACTCAA
CATATGGAATGGAATCATCGCACTTGACGTACGGGAGGAGGATCTCGGACCGAAGAGTACAAGCTTATCC
TGAACGGTAAAACCCTGAAAGGTGAAACCACCACCGAAGCTGTTGACGCTGCTACCGCGGAAAAAGTTTT
CAAACAGTACGCTAACGACAACGGTGTTGACGGTGAATGGACCTACGACGACGCTACCAAAACCTTCACG
GTAACCGAAGGTGGTGGTAGCGGTGGTGGTACTAGTCCAAAAACAAGGAGGAGACCGCGAAGATCACAAC
GGAAAAGGCCGCCTACGCCATGGCCGTAAGTTTGAGCTCGAATTTCCCCGATCGTTCAAACATTTGGCAA
TAAAGTTTCTTAAGATTGAATCCTGTTGCCGGTCTTGCGATGATTATCATATAATTTCTGTTGAATTACG
TTAAGCATGTAATAATTAACATGTAATGCATGACGTTATTTATGAGATGGGTTTTTATGATTAGAGTCCC
GCAATTATACATTTAATACGCGATAGAAAACAAAATATAGCGCGCAAACTAGGATAAATTATCGCGCGCG
GTGTCATCTATGTTACGGTACCATGGTGGAGCACGACACTCTCGTCTACTCCAAGAATATCAAAGATACA
GTCTCAGAAGACCAAAGGGCTATTGAGACTTTTCAACAAAGGGTAATATCGGGAAACCTCCTCGGATTCC
ATTGCCCAGCTATCTGTCACTTCATCAAAAGGACAGTAGAAAAGGAAGGTGGCACCTACAAATGCCATCA
TTGCGATAAAGGAAAGGCTATCGTTCAAGATGCCTCTGCCGACAGTGGTCCCAAAGATGGACCCCCACCC
ACGAGGAGCATCGTGGAAAAAGAAGACGTTCCAACCACGTCTTCAAAGCAAGTGGATTGATGTGAACATG
GTGGAGCACGACACTCTCGTCTACTCCAAGAATATCAAAGATACAGTCTCAGAAGACCAAAGGGCTATTG
AGACTTTTCAACAAAGGGTAATATCGGGAAACCTCCTCGGATTCCATTGCCCAGCTATCTGTCACTTCAT
CAAAAGGACAGTAGAAAAGGAAGGTGGCACCTACAAATGCCATCATTGCGATAAAGGAAAGGCTATCGTT
CAAGATGCCTCTGCCGACAGTGGTCCCAAAGATGGACCCCCACCCACGAGGAGCATCGTGGAAAAAGAAG
ACGTTCCAACCACGTCTTCAAAGCAAGTGGATTGATGTGATATCTCCACTGACGTAAGGGATGACGCACA
ATCCCACTATCCTTCGCAAGACCCTTCCTCTATATAAGGAAGTTCATTTCATTTGGAGAGGACACGCTGA
AATCACCAGTCTCTCTCTACAAATCTATCTCTCTCGAGCTTTCGCAGATCCGGGGGGCAATGAGATATGA
AAAAGCCTGAACTCACCGCGACGTCTGTCGAGAAGTTTCTGATCGAAAAGTTCGACAGCGTCTCCGACCT
GATGCAGCTCTCGGAGGGCGAAGAATCTCGTGCTTTCAGCTTCGATGTAGGAGGGCGTGGATATGTCCTG
CGGGTAAATAGCTGCGCCGATGGTTTCTACAAAGATCGTTATGTTTATCGGCACTTTGCATCGGCCGCGC
TCCCGATTCCGGAAGTGCTTGACATTGGGGAGTTTAGCGAGAGCCTGACCTATTGCATCTCCCGCCGTTC
ACAGGGTGTCACGTTGCAAGACCTGCCTGAAACCGAACTGCCCGCTGTTCTACAACCGGTCGCGGAGGCT
ATGGATGCGATCGCTGCGGCCGATCTTAGCCAGACGAGCGGGTTCGGCCCATTCGGACCGCAAGGAATCG
GTCAATACACTACATGGCGTGATTTCATATGCGCGATTGCTGATCCCCATGTGTATCACTGGCAAACTGT
GATGGACGACACCGTCAGTGCGTCCGTCGCGCAGGCTCTCGATGAGCTGATGCTTTGGGCCGAGGACTGC
CCCGAAGTCCGGCACCTCGTGCACGCGGATTTCGGCTCCAACAATGTCCTGACGGACAATGGCCGCATAA
CAGCGGTCATTGACTGGAGCGAGGCGATGTTCGGGGATTCCCAATACGAGGTCGCCAACATCTTCTTCTG
GAGGCCGTGGTTGGCTTGTATGGAGCAGCAGACGCGCTACTTCGAGCGGAGGCATCCGGAGCTTGCAGGA
TCGCCACGACTCCGGGCGTATATGCTCCGCATTGGTCTTGACCAACTCTATCAGAGCTTGGTTGACGGCA
ATTTCGATGATGCAGCTTGGGCGCAGGGTCGATGCGACGCAATCGTCCGATCCGGAGCCGGGACTGTCGG
GCGTACACAAATCGCCCGCAGAAGCGCGGCCGTCTGGACCGATGGCTGTGTAGAAGTACTCGCCGATAGT
GGAAACCGACGCCCCAGCACTCGTCCGAGGGCAAAGAAATAGAGTAGATGCCGACCGGGATCTGTCGATC
GACAAGCTCGAGTTTCTCCATAATAATGTGTGAGTAGTTCCCAGATAAGGGAATTAGGGTTCCTATAGGG
TTTCGCTCATGTGTTGAGCATATAAGAAACCCTTAGTATGTATTTGTATTTGTAAAATACTTCTATCAAT
AAAATTTCTAATTCCTAAAACCAAAATCCAGTACTAAAATCCAGATCCCCCGAATTAGAGCTCGAATTAA
TTCGGCGTTAATTCAGTACATTAAAAACGTCCGCAATGTGTTATTAAGTTGTCTAAGCGTCAATTTGTTT
ACACCACAATATATCCTGCCACCAGCCAGCCAACAGCTCCCCGACCGGCAGCTCGGCACAAAATCACCAC
TCGATACAGGCAGCCCATCAGTCCGGGACGGCGTCAGCGGGAGAGCCGTTGTAAGGCGGCAGACTTTGCT
CATGTTACCGATGCTATTCGGAAGAACGGCAACTAAGCTGCCGGGTTTGAAACACGGATGATCTCGCGGA
GGGTAGCATGTTGATTGTAACGATGACAGAGCGTTGCTGCCTGTGATCACCGCGGTTTCAAAATCGGCTC
CGTCGATACTATGTTATACGCCAACTTTGAAAACAACTTTGAAAAAGCTGTTTTCTGGTATTTAAGGTTT
TAGAATGCAAGGAACAGTGAATTGGAGTTCGTCTTGTTATAATTAGCTTCTTGGGGTATCTTTAAATACT
GTAGAAAAGAGGAAGGAAATAATAAATGGCTAAAATGAGAATATCACCGGAATTGAAAAAACTGATCGAA
AAATACCGCTGCGTAAAAGATACGGAAGGAATGTCTCCTGCTAAGGTATATAAGCTGGTGGGAGAAAATG
AAAACCTATATTTAAAAATGACGGACAGCCGGTATAAAGGGACCACCTATGATGTGGAACGGGAAAAGGA
CATGATGCTATGGCTGGAAGGAAAGCTGCCTGTTCCAAAGGTCCTGCACTTTGAACGGCATGATGGCTGG
AGCAATCTGCTCATGAGTGAGGCCGATGGCGTCCTTTGCTCGGAAGAGTATGAAGATGAACAAAGCCCTG
AAAAGATTATCGAGCTGTATGCGGAGTGCATCAGGCTCTTTCACTCCATCGACATATCGGATTGTCCCTA
TACGAATAGCTTAGACAGCCGCTTAGCCGAATTGGATTACTTACTGAATAACGATCTGGCCGATGTGGAT
TGCGAAAACTGGGAAGAAGACACTCCATTTAAAGATCCGCGCGAGCTGTATGATTTTTTAAAGACGGAAA
AGCCCGAAGAGGAACTTGTCTTTTCCCACGGCGACCTGGGAGACAGCAACATCTTTGTGAAAGATGGCAA
AGTAAGTGGCTTTATTGATCTTGGGAGAAGCGGCAGGGCGGACAAGTGGTATGACATTGCCTTCTGCGTC
CGGTCGATCAGGGAGGATATCGGGGAAGAACAGTATGTCGAGCTATTTTTTGACTTACTGGGGATCAAGC
CTGATTGGGAGAAAATAAAATATTATATTTTACTGGATGAATTGTTTTAGTACCTAGAATGCATGACCAA
AATCCCTTAACGCTGAGAGATCCCCTCATAATTTCCCCAAAGCGTAACCATGTGTGAATAAATTTTGAGC
TAGTAGGGTTGCAGCCACGAGTAAGTCTTCCCTTGTTATTGTGTAGCCAGAATGCCGCAAAACTTCCATG
CCTAAGCGAACTGTTGAGAGTACGTTTCGATTTCTGACTGTGTTAGCCTGGAAGTGCTTGTCCCAACCTT
GTTTCTGAGCATGAACGCCCGCAAGCCAACATGTTAGTTGAAGCATCAGGGCGATTAGCAGCATGATATC
AAAACGCTCTGAGCTGCTCGTTCGGCTATGGCGTAGGCCTAGTCCGTAGGCAGGACTTTTCAAGTCTCGG
AAGGTTTCTTCAATCTGCATTCGCTTCGAATAGATATTAACAAGTTGTTTGGGTGTTCGAATTTCAACAG
GTAAGTTAGTTGCTAGAATCCATGGCTCCTTTGCCGACGCTGAGTAGATTTTAGGTGACGGGTGGTGACA
ATGAGTCCGTGTCGAGCGCTGATTTTTTCGGCCTTTAGAGCGAGATTTATACAATAGAATTTGGCATGAG
ATTGGATTGCTTTTAGTCAGCCTCTTATAGCCTAAAGTCTTTGAGTGACTAGATGACATATCATGTAAGT
TGCTGATAGGTTTCCAGTTTTCCGCTCCTAGGTCTGCATATTGTACTTTTCCTCTTACTCGACTTAACCA
GTACCAACCCAGCTTCTCAACGGATTTATACCATGGCACTTTAAAGCCAGCATCACTGACAATGAGCGGT
GTGGTGTTACTCGGTAGAATGCTCGCAAGGTCGGCTAGAAATTGGTCATGAGCTTTCTTTGAACATTGCT
CTGAAAGCGGGAACGCTTTCTCATAAAGAGTAACAGAACGACCGTGTAGTGCGACTGAAGCTCGCAATAC
CATAAGCCGTTTTTGCTCACGGATATCAGACCAGTCAACAAGTACAATGGGCATCGTATTGCCCGAACAG
ATAAAGCTAGCATGCCAACGGTATACAGCGAGTCGCTCTTTGTGGAGGTGACGATTACCTAACAATCGGT
CGATTCGTTTGATGTTATGTTTTGTTCTCGCTTTGGTTGGCAGGTTACGGCCAAGTTCGGTAAGAGTGAG
AGTTTTACAGTCAAGTAAGGCGTGGCAAGCCAACGTTAAGCTGTTGAGTCGTTTTAAGTGTAATTCGGGG
CAGAATTGGTAAAGAGAGTCGTGTAAAATATCGAGTTCGCACATTTTGTTGTCTGATTATTGATTTTTGG
CGAAACCATTTGATCATATGACAAGATGTGTATCTACCTTAACTTAATGATTTTGATAAAAATCATTAGG
GGATTCATCAGCCCTTAACGTGAGTTTTCGTTCCACTGAGCGTCAGACCCCGTAGAAAAGATCAAAGGAT
CTTC
